>Addgene plasmid #42522 | pF2-DTA-Rosa26 | depositor full sequence | sequence record 57367 | pF2-DTA-Rosa26 sequence 11195 bps
CTCGAGGCCGGCCTTAAGACGTCGCTCCCCGCGGCAGGCCCTCCGAGCGTGGTGGAGCCGTTCTGTGAGA
CAGCCGGGTACGAGTCGTGACGCTGGAAGGGGCAAGCGGGTGGTGGGCAGGAATGCGGTCCGCCCTGCAG
CAACCGGAGGGGGAGGGAGAAGGGAGCGGAAAAGTCTCCACCGGACGCGGCCATGGCTCGGGGGGGGGGG
GGCAGCGGAGGANCGCTTCCGGCCGACGTCTCGTCGCTGATTGGCTTNTTTTCCTCCCGCCGTGTGTGAA
AACACAAATGGCGTGTTTTGGTTGGCGTAAGGCGCCTGTCAGTTAACGGCAGCCGGAGTGCGCAGCCGCC
GGCAGCCTCGCTCTGCCCACTGGGTGGGGCGGGAGGTAGGTGGGGTGAGGCGAGCTGNACGTGCGGGCGC
GGTCGGCCTCTGGCGGGGCGGGGGAGGGGAGGGAGGGTCAGCGAAAGTAGCTCGCGCGCGAGCGGCCGCC
CACCCTCCCCTTCCTCTGGGGGAGTCGTTTTACCCGCCGCCGGCCGGGCCTCGTCGTCTGATTGGCTCTC
GGGGCCCAGAAAACTGGCCCTTGCCATTGGCTCGTGTTCGTGCAAGTTGAGTCCATCCGCCGGCCAGCGG
GGGCGGCGAGGAGGCGCTCCCAGGTTCCGGCCCTCCCCTCGGCCCCGCGCCGCAGAGTCTGGCCGCGCGC
CCCTGCGCAACGTGGCAGGAAGCGCGCGCTGGGGGCGGGGACGGGCAGTAGGGCTGAGCGGCTGCGGGGC
GGGTGCAAGCACGTTTCCGACTTGAGTTGCCTCAAGAGGGGCGTGCTGAGCCAGACCTCCATCGCGCACT
CCGGGGAGTGGAGGGAAGGAGCGAGGGCTCAGTTGGGCTGTTTTGGAGGCAGGAAGCACTTGCTCTCCCA
AAGTCGCTCTGAGTTGTTATCAGTAAGGGAGCTGCAGTGGAGTAGGCGGGGAGAAGGCCGCACCCTTCTC
CGGAGGGGGGAGGGGAGTGTTGCAATACCTTTCTGGGAGTTCTCTGCTGCCTCCTGGCTTCTGAGGACCG
CCCTGGGCCTGGGAGAATCCCTTGCCCCCTCTTCCCCTCGTGATCTGCAACTCCAGTCTTTCTAGAAGAT
GGGCGGGAGTCTTCTGGGCAGGCTTAAAGGCTAACCTGGTGTGTGGGCGTTGTCCTGCAGGGGAATTGAA
CAGGTGTAAAATTGGAGGGACAAGACTTCCCACAGATTTTCGGTTTTGTCGGGAAGTTTTTTAATAGGGG
CAAATAGGAAAATGGAGGATAGGAGTCATCTGGGGTTTATGCAGCAAAACTACAGGTATATTGCTTGTAT
CCGCCTCGGAGATTTCCATGAGGAGATAAAGACATGTCACCCGAGTTTATACTCTCCTGCTTAGATCCTA
CTACAGTATGAAATACAGTGTCGCGAGGTAGACTATGTAAGCAGATTTAATCATTTTAAAGAGCCCAGTA
CTTCATATCCATTTCTCCCGCTCCTTCTGCAGCCTTATCAAAAGGTATTTAGAACACTCATTTTAGCCCC
ATTTTCATTTATTATACTGGCTTATCCAACCCCTAGACAGAGCATTGGCATTTTCCCTTTCCTGATCTTA
GAAGTCTGATGACTCATGAAACCAGACAGATTAGTTACATACACCACAAATCGAGGCTGTAGCTGGGGCC
TCAACACTGCAGTTCTTTTATAACTCCTTAGTACACTTTTTGTTGATCCTTTGCCTTGATCCTTAATTTT
CAGTGTCTATCACCTCTCCCGTCAGGTGGTGTTCCACATTTGGGCCTATTCTCAGTCCAGGGAGTTTTAC
AACAATAGATGTATTGAGAATCCAACCTAAAGCTTAACTTTCCACTCCCATGAATGCCTCTCTCCTTTTT
CTCCATTATAACTGAGCTATNACCATTAATGGTTTCAGGTGGATGTCTCCTCCCCCAATATACCTGATGT
ATCTACATATTGCCAGGCTGATATTTTAAGACATNAAAGGTATATTTCATTATTGAGCCACATGGTATTG
ATTACTGCTACTAAAATTTTGTCATTGTACACATCTGTAAAAGGTGGTTCCTTTTGGAATGCAAAGTTCA
GGTGTTTGTTGTCTTTCCTGACCTAAGGTCTTGTGAGCTTGTATTTTTTCTATTTAAGCAGTGCTTTCTC
TTGGACTGGCTTGACTCATGGCATTCTACACGTTATTGCTGGTCTAAATGTGATTTTGCCAAGCTTCTTC
AGGACCTATAATTTTGCTTGACTTGTAGCCAAACACAAGTAAAATGATTAAGCAACAAATGTATTTGTGA
AGCTTGGTTTTTAGGTTGTTGTGTTGTGTGTGCTTGTGCTCTATAATAATACTATCCAGGGGCTGGAGAG
GTGGCTCGGAGTTCAAGAGCACAGACTGCTCTTCCAGAAGTCCTGAGTTCAATTCCCAGCAACCACATGG
TGGCTCACAACCATCTGTAATGGGATCTGATGCCCTCTTCTGGTGTGTCTGAAGACCACAAGTGTATTCA
CATTAAATAAATAATCCTCCTTCTTCTTCTTTTTTTTTTTTTAAAGAGAATNCTGTCTCCAGTAGAATTA
CTGAAGTAATGAAATACTTTGTGTTTGTTCCAATATGGNAGCCAATAATCAAATACTCTTNAGCACTGGA
AATGTACCAAGGAACTATTTTATTTAAGTGNACTGTGGACAGAGGAGCCATAACTGCAGACTTGTGGGAT
ACAGAAGACCAATGCAGACTTAATGTCTTTTCTCTTACACTAAGCAATAAAGAAATAAAAATTGAACTTC
TAGTATCCTATTTGTTAAACTGCTAGCTTTACTAACTTTTGTGCTTCATCTATACAAAGCTGAAAGCTAA
GTCTGCAGCCATTACTAAACATGAAAGCAAGTAATGATAATTTTGGATTTCAAAAATGTAGGGCCAGAGT
TTAGCCAGCCAGTGGTGGTGCTTGCCTTTATGCCTTAATCCCAGCACTCTGGAGGCAGAGACAGGCAGAT
CTCTGAGTTTGAGCCCAGCCTGGTCTACACATCAAGTTCTATCTAGGATAGCCAGGAATACACACAGAAA
CCCTGTTGGGGAGGGGGGCTCTGAGATTTCATAAAATTATAATTGAAGCATTCCCTAATGAGCCACTATG
GATGTGGCTAAATCCGTCTACCTTTCTGATGAGATTTGGGTATTATTTTTTCTGTCTCTGCTGTTGGTTG
GGTCTTTTGACACTGTGGGCTTTCTTAAAGCCTCCTTCCCTGCCATGTGGTCTCTTGTTTGCTACTAACT
TCCCATGGCTTAAATGGCATGGCTTTTTGCCTTCTAAGGGCAGCTGCTGAGNTTTGCAGCCTGATTTCCA
GGGTGGGGTTGGGAAATCTTTCAAACACTAAAATTGTCCTTTAATTTTTTTTTAAAAAATGGGTTATATA
ATAAACCTCATAAAATAGTTATGAGGAGTGAGGTGGACTAATATTAATGAGTCCCTCCCCTATAAAAGAG
CTATTAAGGCTTTTTGTCTTATACTAACTTTTTTTTTAAATGTGGTATCTTTAGAACCAAGGGTCTTAGA
GTTTTAGTATACAGAAACTGTTGCATCGCTTAATCAGATTTTCTAGTTTCAAATCCAGAGAATCCAAATT
CTTCACAGCCAAAGTCAAATTAAGAATTTCTGACTTTAATGTTATTTGCTACTGTGAATATAAAATGATA
GCTTTTCCTGAGGCAGGGTCTCACTATGTATCTCTGCCTGATCTGCAACAAGATATGTAGACTAAAGTTC
TGCCTGCTTTTGTCTCCTGAATACTAAGGTTAAAATGTAGTAATACTTTTGGAACTTGCAGGTCAGATTC
TTTTATAGGGGACACACTAAGGGAGCTTGGGTGATAGTTGGTAAATGTGTTTAAGTGATGAAAACTTGAA
TTATTATCACCGCAACCTACTTTTTAAAAAAAAAAGCCAGGCCTGTTAGAGCATGCTAAGGGATCCCTAG
GACTTGCTGAGCACACAAGAGTAGTACTTGGCAGGCTCCTGGTGAGAGCATATTTCAAAAAACAAGGCAG
ACAACCAAGAAACTACAGTAAGGTTACCTGTCTTTAACCATCTGCATATACACAGGGATATTAAAATATT
CCAAATAATATTTCATTCAAGTTTTCCCCCATCAAATTGGGACATGGATTTCTCCGGTGAATAGGCAGAG
TTGGAAACTAAACAAATGTTGGTTTTGTGATTTGTGAAATTGTTTTCAAGTGATAGTTAAAGCCCATGAG
ATACAGAACAAAGCTGCTATTTCGAGGTCTCTTGGTTATACTCAGAAGCACTTCTTTGGGTTTCCCTGCA
CTATCCTGATCATGTGCTAGGCCTNCCTTAGGCTGATTGTTGTTCAAATAACTTAAGTTTCCTGTCAGGT
GATGTCATATGATTTCATATATCAAGGCAAAACATGTTATATATGTTAAACATTTGNACTTAATGTGAAA
GTTAGGTCTTTGTGGGTTTTGATTTTAATTTCAAAACCTGAGCTAAATAAGTCATTTTACATGTCTTACA
TTTGGTGAATTGTATATTGTGGTTTGCAGGCAAGACTCTCTGACCTAGTAACCCTCCTATAGAGCACTTT
GCTGGGTCACAAGTCTAGGAGTCAAGCATTTCACCTTGAAGTTGAGACGTTTTGTTAGTGTATACTAGTT
ATATGTTGGAGGACATGTTTATCCAGAAGATATTCAGGACTATTTTTGACTGGGCTAAGGAATTGATTCT
GATTAGCACTGTTAGTGAGCATTGAGTGGCCTTTAGGCTTGAATTGGAGTCACTTGTATATCTCAAATAA
TGCTGGCCTTTTTTNAAAAGCCCTTGTTCTTTATCACCCTGTTTTCTACATAATTTTTGTTCAAAGAAAT
ACTTGTTTGGATCTCCTTTTGACAACAATAGCATGTTTTCAAGCCATATTTTTTTTCCTTTTTTTTTTTT
TTTTTGGTTTTTCGAGACAGGGTTTCTCTGTATAGCCCTGGCTGTCCTGGAACTCACTTTGTAGACCAGG
CTGGCCTCGAACTCAGAAATCCGCCTGCCTCTGCCTCCTGAGTGCCGGGATTAAAGGCGTGCACCACCAC
GCCTGGCTAAGTTGGATATTTTGTATATAACTATAACCAATACTAACTCCACTGGGTGGATTTTTAATTC
AGTCAGTAGTCTTAAGTGGTCTTTATTGGCCCTTATTAAAATCTACTGTTCACTCTAACAGAGGCTGTTG
GACTAGTGGNACTAAGCAACTTCCTACGGATATACTAGCAGATAAGGGTCAGGGATAGAAACTAGTCTAG
CGTTTTGTATACCTACCAGCTTATACTACCTTGTTCTGATAGAAATATTTAGGACATCTAGCTTATCGAT
CCGTCGACAAGCTTGAATTCGCGGCCGCTTAATTAAGGCGCGCCGTTTAGCTTGATTTATAAAGGTAGCA
GATCTGGACCTTCTAGGTCTTGAAAGGAGTGGGAATTGGCTCCGGTGCCCGTCAGTGGGCAGAGCGCACA
TCGCCCACAGTCCCCGAGAAGTTGGGGGGAGGGGTCGGCAATTGAACCGGTGCCTAGAGAAGGTGGCGCG
GGGTAAACTGGGAAAGTGATGTCGTGTACTGGCTCCGCCTTTTTCCCGAGGGTGGGGGAGAACCGTATAT
AAGTGCAGTAGTCGCCGTGAACGTTCTTTTTCGCAACGGGTTTGCCGCCAGAACACAGGTAAGTGCCGTG
TGTGGTTCCCGCKGGCCTGGCCTCTTTACGGGTTATGGCCCTTGCGTGCCTTGAATTACTTCCACCTGGC
TGCAGTACGTGATTCTTGATCCCGAGCTTCGGGTTGGAAGTGGGTGGGAGAGTTCGAGGCCTTGCGCTTA
AGGAGCCCCTTCGCCTCGTGCTTGAGTTGAGGCCTGGCCTGGGCGCTGGGGCCGCCGCGTGCGAATCTGG
TGGCACCTTCGCGCCTGTCTCGCTGCTTTCGATAAGTCTCTAGCCATTTAAAATTTTTGATGACCTGCTG
CGACGCTTTTTTTCTGGCAAGATAGTCTTGTAAATGCGGGCCAAGATCTGCACACTGGTATTTCGGTTTT
TGGGGCCGCGGGCGGCGACGGGGCCCGTGCGTCCCAGCGCACATGTTCGGCGAGGCGGGGCCTGCGAGCG
CGGCCACCGAGAATCGGACGGGGGTAGTCTCAAGCTGGCCGGCCTGCTCTGGTGCCTGGCCTCGCGCCGC
CGTGTATCGCCCCGCCCTGGGCGGCAAGGCTGGCCCGGTCGGCACCAGTTGCGTGAGCGGAAAGATGGCC
GCTTCCCGGCCCTGCTGCAGGGAGCTCAAAATGGAGGACGCGGCGCTCGGGAGAGCGGGCGGGTGAGTCA
CCCACACAAAGGAAAAGGGCCTTTCCGTCCTCAGCCGTCGCTTCATGTGACTCCACGGAGTACCGGGCGC
CGTCCAGGCACCTCGATTAGTTCTCGAGCTTTTGGAGTACGTCGTCTTTAGGTTGGGGGGAGGGGTTTTA
TGCGATGGAGTTTCCCCACACTGAGTGGGTGGAGACTGAAGTTAGGCCAGCTTGGCACTTGATGTAATTC
TCCTTGGAATTTGCCCTTTTTGAGTTTGGATCTTGGTTCATTCTCAAGCCTCAGACAGTGGTTCAAAGTT
TTTTTCTTCCATTTCAGGTGTCGTGAGGAATTAGCTTGGTAGGATCCACTAGTCTCGTGCAGATGGACAG
CACCGCTGAGCAATGGAAGCGGGTAGGCCTTTGGGGCAGCGGCCAATAGCAGCTTTGCTCCTTCGCTTTC
TGGGCTCAGAGGCTGGGAAGGGGTGGGTCCGGGGGCGGGCTCAGGGGCGGGCTCAGGGGCGGGGCGGGCG
CCCGAAGGTCCTCCGGAGGCCCGGCATTCTGCACGCTTCAAAAGCGCACGTCTGCCGCGCTGTTCTCCTC
TTCCTCATCTCCGGGCCTTTCGACCTGCAGGTCCTCGCCATGGATCCTGATGATGTTGTTGATTCTTCTA
AATCTTTTGTGATGGAAAACTTTTCTTCGTACCACGGGACTAAACCTGGTTATGTAGATTCCATTCAAAA
AGGTATACAAAAGCCAAAATCTGGTACACAAGGAAATTATGACGATGATTGGAAAGGGTTTTATAGTACC
GACAATAAATACGACGCTGCGGGATACTCTGTAGATAATGAAAACCCGCTCTCTGGAAAAGCTGGAGGCG
TGGTCAAAGTGACGTATCCAGGACTGACGAAGGTTCTCGCACTAAAAGTGGATAATGCCGAAACTATTAA
GAAAGAGTTAGGTTTAAGTCTCACTGAACCGTTGATGGAGCAAGTCGGAACGGAAGAGTTTATCAAAAGG
TTCGGTGATGGTGCTTCGCGTGTAGTGCTCAGCCTTCCCTTCGCTGAGGGGAGTTCTAGCGTTGAATATA
TTAATAACTGGGAACAGGCGAAAGCGTTAAGCGTAGAACTTGAGATTAATTTTGAAACCCGTGGAAAACG
TGGCCAAGATGCGATGTATGAGTATATGGCTCAAGCCTGTGCAGGAAATCGTGTCAGGCGATCTCTTTGT
GAAGGAACCTTACTTCTGTGGTGTGACATAATTGGACAAACTACCTACAGAGATTTAAAGCTCTAAGGTA
AATATAAAATTTTTAAGTGTATAATGTGTTAAACTACTGATTCTAATTGTTTGTGTATTTTAGATTCCAA
CCTATGGAACTGATGAATGGGAGCAGTGGTGGAATGCAGATCCTAGAGCTCGCTGATCAGCCTCGACTGT
GCCTTCTAGTTGCCAGCCATCTGTTGTTTGCCCCTCCCCCGTGCCTTCCTTGACCCTGGAAGGTGCCACT
CCCACTGTCCTTTCCTAATAAAATGAGGAAATTGCATCGCATTGTCTGAGTAGGTGTCATTCTATTCTGG
GGGGTGGGGTGGGGCAGGACAGCAAGGGGGAGGATTGGGAAGACAATAGCAGGCATGCTGGGGATGCGGT
GGGCTCTATGGCTTCTGAGGCGGAAAGAACCAGCTGGGGCTCGACCAGCTTTTGTTCCCTTTAGTGAGGG
TTAATTTCGAGCTTGGCGTAATCATGGTCATAGCTGTTTCCTGTGTGAAATTGTTATCCGCTCACAATTC
CACACAACATACGAGCCGGAAGCATAAAGTGTAAAGCCTGGGGTGCCTAATGAGTGAGCTAACTCACATT
AATTGCGTTGCGCTCACTGCCCGCTTTCCAGTCGGGAAACCTGTCGTGCCAGCTGCATTAATGAATCGGC
CAACGCGCGGGGAGAGGCGGTTTGCGTATTGGGCGCTCTTCCGCTTCCTCGCTCACTGACTCGCTGCGCT
CGGTCGTTCGGCTGCGGCGAGCGGTATCAGCTCACTCAAAGGCGGTAATACGGTTATCCACAGAATCAGG
GGATAACGCAGGAAAGAACATGTGAGCAAAAGGCCAGCAAAAGGCCAGGAACCGTAAAAAGGCCGCGTTG
CTGGCGTTTTTCCATAGGCTCCGCCCCCCTGACGAGCATCACAAAAATCGACGCTCAAGTCAGAGGTGGC
GAAACCCGACAGGACTATAAAGATACCAGGCGTTTCCCCCTGGAAGCTCCCTCGTGCGCTCTCCTGTTCC
GACCCTGCCGCTTACCGGATACCTGTCCGCCTTTCTCCCTTCGGGAAGCGTGGCGCTTTCTCATAGCTCA
CGCTGTAGGTATCTCAGTTCGGTGTAGGTCGTTCGCTCCAAGCTGGGCTGTGTGCACGAACCCCCCGTTC
AGCCCGACCGCTGCGCCTTATCCGGTAACTATCGTCTTGAGTCCAACCCGGTAAGACACGACTTATCGCC
ACTGGCAGCAGCCACTGGTAACAGGATTAGCAGAGCGAGGTATGTAGGCGGTGCTACAGAGTTCTTGAAG
TGGTGGCCTAACTACGGCTACACTAGAAGGACAGTATTTGGTATCTGCGCTCTGCTGAAGCCAGTTACCT
TCGGAAAAAGAGTTGGTAGCTCTTGATCCGGCAAACAAACCACCGCTGGTAGCGGTGGTTTTTTTGTTTG
CAAGCAGCAGATTACGCGCAGAAAAAAAGGATCTCAAGAAGATCCTTTGATCTTTTCTACGGGGTCTGAC
GCTCAGTGGAACGAAAACTCACGTTAAGGGATTTTGGTCATGAGATTATCAAAAAGGATCTTCACCTAGA
TCCTTTTAAATTAAAAATGAAGTTTTAAATCAATCTAAAGTATATATGAGTAAACTTGGTCTGACAGTTA
CCAATGCTTAATCAGTGAGGCCGCCCATCTTTACCAACAGAACGATTATTTCAGTTCGAGTTCGTTCATT
GCAGCAATGCTGAAACCGCCGTCAACGTGGACCACTTCACCGGAGATACCGGCAGAGAGATCGGAGCACA
GGAATGCCGCAGAGTTACCCACATCTTCAATAGTAACGGTACGGCGAATCGGGGTAACGGCTTCGCAATG
AGCCAGCATTTTGCGGAAGTCTTTGATACCGGAGGCCGCCAGAGTACGGATCGGACCAGCAGAGATGGCG
TTAACACGCACACCTTCCGGACCCATCGCGTTCGCCATATAGCGCACGTTCGCTTCCAGAGACGCTTTTG
CCAGACCCATAACGTTGTAGTTCGGGATAGCGCGCTCAGCGCCAAGGTAGGAAAGGGTCAGCAGGGCAGA
ACCCGGATTCAGCATGGAGCGGCAAGCTTTTGCCATTGCAACGAAGCTGTAGGAGCTGATGTCGTGGGCA
ATTTTGAAGCCTTCACGGGTAACGGCGTTAACATAGTCACCATCCAGCTGATCGCCAGGTGCAAAAACAA
TAGAGTGTACGAAACCGTCAAATTTCGGCCAAACTTTCCCCAGTTCAGCGAACATGGTGTCGATGCTGGC
ATCTTCTGCAACATCGCACTGCAGAACGATGTCAGAACCCAATTGAGCGGCAAATTCTTCTACGCGGCCT
TTCAGTTTGTCGTTCTGGTAGGTGAATGCCAGTTCAGCTCCTTCGCGGTGCATCGCCTGAGCGATACCGT
AGGCGATGGATAGTTTGCTGGCAACACCGGTTACCAGAATGCGCTTACCGGAAAGAAAACCCATAGCTTT
AATCCTTATTGTTGATGCTTGTTGTGCCTGAAAATCAGGCGATTCGTCGTTTTAGTAAACAGTACGAACA
GATAAACGGTTATTATAATCAACCTGGCTGTGAGTAGCTATAGTTGCCAGGTCCGACCGGAGCAGGCTGC
GGCAGGGGGGGCGCTTTTCCCCTCACCCTAACCCTCTCCCCAGAGGGGCGAGGGGACCGTATTGTGCAAA
TATTGTTACCCCAGCAACAAACAGGCTCATACAGCCCCTAACCCTTTCATGGCGATGGCTGGGACGGTTC
AGACCTTGCCGAATATTCTCCAGCACCGTCTCCATGTTTTCACCACAACAGCTATTCGGCTCGGTCTCAG
GGTTATTGTCTCATGAGCGGATACATATTTGAATGTATTTAGAAAAATAAACAAATAGGGGTTCCGCGCA
CATTTCCCCGAAAAGTGCCACCTG
[124 nt withheld, positions 10525-10648]
C
[91 nt withheld, positions 10650-10740]
AGGGTGATGGTTCACGTAGTGAACCATCACCCT
[91 nt withheld, positions 10774-10864]
G
[124 nt withheld, positions 10866-10989]
CCCATTCGCCATTCAGGCTGCGCAACTGTTGGGAAGGGCGATCGGTGCGGGCCTCTTCGCTATTACGCCA
GCTGGCGAAAGGGGGATGTGCTGCAAGGCGATTAAGTTGGGTAACGCCAGGGTTTTCCCAGTCACGACGT
TGTAAAACGACGGCCAGTGAATTGTAATACGACTCACTATAGGGCGAATTGGGTACCGGGCCCCCC
Features (pLannotate 1.2.2; 25 found; start..end, strand, type, name):
     31..1115    +  misc_feature   Rosa26 left arm: left homology arm from intron 1 of the mouse Rosa26 gene (Soriano, 1999)
   1112..5381    +  misc_feature   Rosa26 right arm: right homology arm from intron 1 of the mouse Rosa26 gene (Soriano, 1999)
   5465..5491    +  CDS            small t antigen (fragment): SV40 (simian virus 40) small t antigen
   5517..5728    +  promoter       EF-1α core promoter: core promoter for human elongation factor EF-1α
   5729..5838    +  intron         EF-1α intron A (fragment): intron upstream of the start codon of human EF-1α
   6464..6667    +  intron         EF-1α intron A: truncated intron upstream of the start codon of human EF-1α
   6697..6952    +  promoter       PGK promoter (fragment): mouse phosphoglycerate kinase 1 promoter
   6979..7551    +  CDS            DTA: diphtheria toxin fragment A; Corynebacterium diphtheriae tox
   7554..7626    +  CDS            small t antigen (fragment): SV40 (simian virus 40) small t antigen
   7628..7693    +  intron         small t intron: SV40 (simian virus 40) small t antigen intron
   7767..7991    +  polyA_signal   bGH poly(A) signal: bovine growth hormone polyadenylation signal
   7995..8016    +  promoter       SV40 promoter (fragment): SV40 enhancer and early promoter
   8038..8056    -  promoter       T3 promoter: promoter for bacteriophage T3 RNA polymerase
   8099..8121    -  protein_bind   lac operator (fragment): The lac repressor binds to the lac operator to inhibit transcription in E. coli. This inhibition can be relieved by adding lactose or isopropyl-β-D-thiogalactopyranoside (IPTG). lac repressor encoded by lacI
   8125..8155    -  promoter       lac promoter: promoter for the E. coli lac operon
   8170..8191    -  protein_bind   CAP binding site: CAP binding activates transcription in the presence of cAMP. E. coli catabolite activator protein
   8204..8296    -  CDS            lacI (fragment): lac repressor; lacI; The lac repressor binds to the lac operator to inhibit transcription in E. coli. This inhibition can be relieved by adding lactose or isopropyl-β-D-thiogalactopyranoside (IPTG).
   8479..9067    -  rep_origin     ori: high-copy-number ColE1/pMB1/pBR322/pUC origin of replication
   9289..10074   -  CDS            fabI: FABI_ECOLI - Also known as envM. Experimental evidence at protein level: Swiss-Prot protein existence level 1. Catalyzes the reduction of a carbon-carbon double bond in an enoyl moiety that is covalently linked to an acyl carrier protein (ACP). Involved in the elongation cycle of fatty acid which are used in the lipid metabolism and in the biotin biosynthesis. From Escherichia coli (strain K12).
  10427..10498   -  promoter       AmpR promoter (fragment): bla
  10525..10761   +  rep_origin     f1 ori (fragment) (sequence partly withheld): f1 bacteriophage origin of replication; arrow indicates direction of (+) strand synthesis
  10759..10989   -  rep_origin     f1 ori (fragment) (sequence partly withheld): f1 bacteriophage origin of replication; arrow indicates direction of (+) strand synthesis
  10994..11151   -  CDS            lacZα (fragment): LacZα fragment of β-galactosidase; lacZ fragment
  11154..11172   +  promoter       T7 promoter: promoter for bacteriophage T7 RNA polymerase
  11181..7       -  misc_feature   MCS (fragment) (across the origin): pBluescript multiple cloning site
