[The description below was written by a language model from this plasmid's Addgene catalogue record and pLannotate feature annotations shown in this document.]
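Description:
pF2-DTA-Rosa26 is a mouse gene-targeting vector built on the pF2 backbone, a high-copy E. coli plasmid that uses a mutant enoyl-ACP reductase gene (mFabI) rather than a conventional antibiotic resistance gene as its selectable marker. FabI is the target of triclosan, so plasmid-borne expression of the fabI coding sequence, which lies next to a fragment of the AmpR (bla) promoter, allows transformants to be selected with triclosan. Replication relies on a ColE1/pUC-type origin. The remaining backbone features are pBluescript-like remnants: f1 origin fragments, a lacZα fragment with the lac promoter and operator, T7 and T3 promoters, and part of a multiple cloning site. The catalogue gives a vector size of 3,253 bp, which presumably refers to the backbone alone, since the deposited full sequence is 11,195 nt.

The insert is a roughly 5.4 kb mouse Rosa26 genomic fragment, annotated as contiguous left (about 1.1 kb) and right (about 4.3 kb) homology arms from intron 1 of the locus. No transgene or positive selection cassette is annotated between the arms, so the plasmid appears to be a base vector into which a cargo would be inserted at the arm junction, for example by cloning or recombineering. Outside the arms sits a negative selection cassette encoding diphtheria toxin fragment A (DTA). It is preceded by EF-1α core promoter and intron sequences and a PGK promoter fragment, and followed by SV40 small t intron sequence and a bGH polyadenylation signal. Homologous recombination at Rosa26 excludes the DTA cassette, whereas random integration tends to retain it and kill the cell, enriching for correctly targeted clones. The associated publication presents the marker as a tool for DNA cloning and recombineering in E. coli.
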