Addgene plasmid #42522: pF2-DTA-Rosa26
Depositing lab: Terry Magnuson. Depositing organization: University of North Carolina at Chapel Hill. Publication: A Novel Selection Marker for Efficient DNA Cloning and Recombineering in E. coli. Jang CW, Magnuson T. PLoS One. 2013;8(2):e57075. doi: 10.1371/journal.pone.0057075. Epub 2013 Feb 20. PubMed 23437314.
Backbone
  Vector backbone: pF2
  Total vector size (bp): 3253
  Vector type: Mouse Targeting
  Selectable markers: mFabI
Growth in bacteria
  Bacterial resistance: Triclosan
  Growth temperature: 30°C
  Growth strain: DH5alpha
  Growth instructions: Can be propagated in any E. coli strain. When grown on agar plates, 32 deg C incubation will yield larger colonies compared to 37 deg C grown ones. The colony size difference varies depending on the host strain. In broth culture, 37 deg C culture may produce higher yield of plasmid DNA. Use 1 micromolar triclosan for selection on plate and in broth cultures. Triclosan can be purchased from VWR (Cat. No. 80511-110. TRICLOSAN ANTIBIOTIC 1GM, Supplier: EMD Millipore, 647950-1GM). The triclosan powder is dissolved in pure DMSO in 50 millimolar and 1 millimolar (1000X) stocks and aliquoted, stored in -20.
  Copy number: High Copy
Gene/Insert
  Gene/Insert name: Rosa26 genomic fragment
  Species: M. musculus (mouse)
  Insert size (bp): 5393
Terms and licenses: Academic/Nonprofit Terms; Industry Terms: Not Available to Industry
How to cite: pF2-DTA-Rosa26 was a gift from Terry Magnuson (Addgene plasmid # 42522 ; http://n2t.net/addgene:42522 ; RRID:Addgene_42522)
