>Addgene plasmid #42522 | pF2-DTA-Rosa26 | addgene partial sequence | sequence record 60499 | M13_pUC_fwd
GCGAATTGGGTACCGGGCCCCCCCTCGAGGCCGGCCTTAAGACGTCGCTCCACCGCGGCAGGCCCTCCGA
GCGTGGTGGAGCCGTTCTGTGAGACAGCCGGGTACGAGTCGTGACGCTGGAAGGGGCAAGCGGGTGGTGG
GCAGGAATGCGGTCCGCCCTGCAGCAACCGGAGGGGGAGGGAGAAGGGAGCGGAAAAGTCTCCACCGGAC
GCGGCCATGGCTCGGGGG
