>Addgene plasmid #42522 | pF2-DTA-Rosa26 | addgene partial sequence | sequence record 60501 | pBR322ori-3 5'-tttgtttgcaagcagcagat-3'
TCTACGGGGTCTGACGCTCAGTGGAACGAAAACTCACGTTAAGGGATTTTGGTCATGAGATTATCAAAAA
GGATCTTCACCTAGATCCTTTTAAATTAAAAATGAAGTTTTAAATCAATCTAAAGTATATATGAGTAAAC
TTGGTCTGACAGTTACCAATGCTTAATCAGTGAGGCCGCCCATCTTTACCAACAGAACGATTATTTCAGT
TCGAGTTCGTTCATTGCAGCAATGCTGAAACCGCCGTCAACGTGGACCACTTCACCGGAGATACCGGCAG
AGAGATCGGAGCACAGGAATGCCGCAGAGTTACCCACATCTTCAATAGTAACGGTACGGCGAATCGGGGT
AACGGCTTCGCAATGAGCCAGCATTTTGCGGAAGTCTTTGATACCGGAGGCCGCCAGAGTACGGATCGGA
CCAGCAGAGATGGCGTTAACACGCACACCTTCCGGACCCATCGCGTTCGCCATATAGCGCACGTTCGCTT
CCAGAGACGCTTTTGCCAGACCCATAACGTTGTAGTTCGGGATAGCGCGCTCAGCGCCAAGGTAGGAAAG
GGTCAGCAGGGCAGAACCCGGATTCAGCATGGAGCGGCAAGCTTTTGCCATTGCAACGAAGCTGTAGGAG
CTGATGTCGTGGGCAATTTTGAAGCCTTCACGGGTAACGGCGTTAACATAGTCACCATCCAGCTGATCGC
CAGGTGCAAAAACAATAGA
