>Addgene plasmid #42522 | pF2-DTA-Rosa26 | addgene partial sequence | sequence record 60504 | EF1a_f
GGATCCACTAGTCTCGTGCAGATGGACAGCACCGCTGAGCAATGGAAGCGGGTAGGCCTTTGGGGCAGCG
GCCAATAGCAGCTTTGCTCCTTCGCTTTCTGGGCTCAGAGGCTGGGAAGGGGTGGGTCCGGGGGCGGGCT
CAGGGGCGGGCTCAGGGGCGGGGCGGGCGCCCGAAGGTCCTCCGGAGGCCCGGCATTCTGCACGCTTCAA
AAGCGCACGTCTGCCGCGCTGTTCTCCTCTTCCTCATCTCCGGGCCTTTCGACCTGCAGGTCCTCGCCAT
GGATCCTGATGATGTTGTTGATTCTTCTAAATCTTTTGTGATGGAAAACTTTTCTTCGTACCACGGGACT
AAACCTGGTTATGTAGATTCCATTCAAAAAGGTATACAAAAGCCAAAATCTGGTACACAAGGAAATTATG
ACGATGATTGGAAAGGGTTTTATAGTACCGACAATAAATACGACGCTGCGGGATACTCTGTAGATAATGA
AAACCCGCTCTCTGGAAAAGCTGGAGGCGTGGTCAAAGTGACGTATCCAGGACTGACGAAGGTTCTCGCA
CTAAAAGTGGATAATGCCGAAACTATTAAGAAAGAGTTAGGTTTAAGTCTCACTGAACCGTTGATGGAGC
AAGTCGGAACGGAAGAGTTTATCAAAAGGTTCGGTGATGGTGCTTCGCGTGTAGTGCTCAGCCTTCCCTT
CGCTGAGGGGAGTTCTAGCGTTGAATATATTAATAACTGGGAACAGGCGAAAGCGTTAAGCGTAGAACTT
